>Addgene plasmid #184268 | FZ-NbPDS | addgene full sequence | sequence record 363057 | Addgene NGS Result
TATTAAAATTTTTCTAGGAAAATTTTAATACAAAAGCAATCAGAGGTTTGTGCCACCTTAAAACGCACAC
AAGCTTTCGTACCCTCTTTTCAAGAGTCAATCCGTACTCGAGATACCTTGAAAGAGATACATTCTTCCTC
TCTTACTTTTCTTTATTTCTCTTTAAAACTCTCTTCTTTCTGATTATCAGATTCCAACAATCTCAGGCTT
AACAGAGATACTGGGGACATACCAAGCTGCATTAAAATATTGATATGTCAACTTTCCGTTATAAGTGCAA
GCAGTTGGATCAAGAGATACAGTGGTGGTTTTCTGGAACAGGCAACCGAGCATTTTGGAAATTTGAGAAA
AAATTGGCTGAATTGCACGAGTGGTACTGGAGTTTGGCACTAGACCCATTTCCCTATTCTGGGTTCTTTT
ACAAGTGCTTTTACGAATTATTTCAACTGTGGGTCAAACTAGGACTAATTGTGCAAGTAAGCTACCTTAT
TTTGCTCCTTGACTTTTTCGTCTACACCATTCCAAAGAAAATGGCTAGTCAGATAGAAACTACAGTCGAA
AAGGTTAAACAAAGTGGAATACCAGCAGACATACTGCGTAAACGCGCTGTGGATTATTGGAAGAAAAACA
ATAGCCACAACTCGCAGATGCAAGATGTCCTACCCAATGTGGATGAAATCTACGAGGGTATGCGAGCAAA
TATTGCAAAATATCTTGGTCGCAGTTCCACTGTCACAAGTATTGCCAAGCTCGGAAAGTGCAAGGTGTAT
CGAAAGAAAAATATACCATTAGCCAACTTGCCAAGTTTGCAAACCAGCTGTGTGCCCATCACACTGACTG
AGGAAAGTGTAGGAAATTCTGACTACACAACTGAAGAAACCAATTCAGAAGTGAAATCATTACACGTTGG
AGCTATTGAAATCGTGATGAATAGCTTTGCGAGTAGTGATTGTAACATTCTTGGTGGTTTCTTACTAATT
GATACATGCCATACAGATATCAACAATGCTATTCGTAGTATTTTTGTGGCACCAATGAGAGGAGGTCGAC
CAATTAGGATGATTTCTTTTCCCGACACTCTGGTCCAGATTGAGCCTAACATGAATAAGCGTTTTCAATT
GCTGTGTACAACAAGCAATGGAGACTTCATGCAAGGGCGAGATCTGGCGATGATGCATGTGAATGTGCTA
GCTCATGCTGTCACGCACACATCCACCTATACTCCTACACCCTACTATGAGAAAATTCTCTCACGAGAAA
AAGGATTTATTGTGGAGTATCTGAATAGGATGACTTATGCGGTTCATAACCAAAATCATCCTACTGAAAA
AGATTTGCTTGAAAGTGATTTCCAATTTGACTTTGAAGGGCAACCAGTGCTTAAGAGAATCTCATCTACC
AAAGCTATTTTCTCTAAAGGTTCTAGTTTTCGATATATGATTTCTGGCAAAAAAGAGCACAAGATTGACA
AGCCAAGGCTAGAAGAAGATGGTAGTAAGAGTTACATTGATGGTTTACAAGATACCTTTGACACGACTCA
TGCTACTCTGCAATCAGGTGCAGACCTGTTTAAGAGGAACCTAGACGATGTCTCGACTATCTCAGATACG
ATGCACGTGCAAGGTGTGCCTGATAGGGTGACAGATGAGGTGTTCATTGCCATGTCAAAGGCACTTAACT
TCATAAACCCTGACGAGCTTTCGATGCAGTGCATTTTGATTGCTTTGAACAGATTTCTTCAGGAGAAACA
TGGTTCAAAAATGGCCTTTTTAGATGGTAACCCTCCTGAGAGACTTTGCATGCCGATTGTGGAACATATT
GAGTCAAAAGGTGGCCAAGTCAGACTAAACTCACGAATAAAAAAGATCGAGCTGAATGAGGATGGAAGTG
TCAAATGTTTTATACTGAATAATGGCAGTCACGTGACGTTCGATACCACACACGCAACCCTACAGTCTGG
GGCTGATCTATTCAAACGAAATTTGGATGATGTAAGCACCATTTCGGACACCATGCTTGGGGCCATGATT
GGACAAACCAAGGTGGTGATTCCAAAAACATTAGTTGCAGGTACAGTTCTCAAAAGTGGACCGCTTTCAG
ATGTGATGCAGCAGGGATCATTCCGATCAACAATAGCATTGCAAAGAACACATATAATAACTGGAAAAAT
ACATGTTGTTGCGATGCTTGAAACTGCTGTAAATACAGGACTGGGATTGGCCATTTGTTTCAATAGTGGC
ATTCGAGGAAAAGCTTCTGCAGACATCTATGCAACGTGTTCACAAGATGCCATGATCTGGAATCCATCAT
GCACCAAGGTTATGCAATATGCATTTAACCCTAACCCGTGTTCTGATGGCTGGAGCTTGGCTTTTTTGGA
GAGAACTGGTTACCATTGTGTGGTCACATGCGTGACAGGATGGACTGGAACGCCATTGCAAGACACCTTT
ATGACCATAAACTGGCATATTTCTAGGGAAGCATGTGTACCAAAAATATATACCATTTTTGATCCAGAAC
CAGATATGATGTTAAATAGATGGATGGGACGTGCTATCTTTCCTCAGCAAAGTACGCAGGTTGTGAGGAG
AATGCCACTTTCCATTGGTGGTGGTGCAGGTGCAAAGAATTCAATTTTGATGAACCTTCCAAATGCAATA
CTATCAATGTGGCGTTACTTCAAGGCTGATCTTGAGTTTGAACTCATCAAGATGTCCTCCCCATATATAA
ATGCGACAATAGCATTTTTTGTGGCCTTTGGGGATCTCTCTGATGATACAGTTAATTTTGAAGCTTTTCC
CCACAAGTTAATTGTCTTTTCTGACAAGCAAGACAGGACGACCATATCTTTCTCTAAGGATGAATTTTTG
ATGGCATGGTCCACACAGGTTAGGCCCGATACTAAACTCAGTGAGGATGGTTGCCCCTACCTGTATGCCA
TAACGCACAATGGTGTTAGTTCTTCTGTGGAAGGAGATTTTATTCTTGGTATCAAGATGGTCGGGCTCAA
AGCTGTAGAAAACATAGGAGTGAATCCAGGAATCATTGGATCGCGCTTGTTAGGGGCAGTTGCCCAATCT
GGACAGACACAGCAGGTTTGGAATAAGATCTGGCGCATTGGAACTCCACCGCAAGCCACAGATGGTTTGT
TCTCATTTTCTATAGATCTTCTTGGAGTTGAACTGGTTACTGATGGCCAGGAGGGGGCAGTTTCTGTATT
GAGCAGCAGTCCAGTAGCAAATTTGCTACGCACAGCGGCTTGGAAGTGTGGAACGCTGCATGTTAAAGTT
GTTATGACTGGGAGAGTTACTACCACTCGAGCCAATTGGGCATCACATACCCAAATGTCACTAGTGAATT
CTGACAATGCTCAGCATTATGAAGCACAGAAATGGAGTGTTTCTACACCACATGCGTGGGAAAAGGAATT
TTCTATAGACATATGTGGTCCCAACAGGGGTTTTGAGATGTGGCGCTCATCTTGGAGTAATCAAACCACA
TGGATATTAGAATTTACGGTTGCTGGAGCTTCTCAGTCCGCAATATTCGAAATATTCTATCGGCTTGATA
ATTCATGGAAAAGTGCTGGAAATGTTTTAATGCCACCATTGTTGGTTGGGAATCCCAGGCTTGACATCAA
AGGTCGTGCCGCTGCAGCTGCATAGTACTATACTTTAACTATTTGCTTTAAATAAGCCTCATAAGTCTAT
GACCCCAATTTGGTATGCTCTAGCAGAGGTAAGTTTGGTTTGCAATTTCTTTATTTTTGTTGTAAACATT
GTAATTAGCGTATTGTGTGGTAGTATATGTTATGCTCTTTTCACATTTCATCCATGTATTCCCAAGTCAC
TTTGACTCTAGGTAAGTGGATTAAGCCTTACATACCAGGCCGGTCTTGGGCAGCGACTGTTAAATATGTC
CAATCACTGAGGTATCATACGCCATTTAGTTGGTTGTGTTGATATCGTCTAAACAGTTGGCGTTAACGCT
TATGCATACATTCAGATTTTATGTGCTTTATTGCATGTACGAATGTACAGCATTTGCTGTTGTAACGGGC
TAGTTTAGAATTATTTATAAAAGTGTGCAATGTAGTAATTATGTGTGACTTTAATTGTTCATTGTTCTTC
TTTTAAAAAAAAAAAAAAAAAAAAAAAAACTAGTCCGCAAAAATCACCAGTCTCTCTCTACAAATCTATC
TCTCTCTATTTTTCTCCAGAATAATGTGTGAGTAGTTCCCAGATAAGGGAATTAGGGTTCTTATAGGGTT
TCGCTCATGTGTTGAGCATATAAGAAACCCTTAGTATGTATTTGTATTTGTAAAATACTTCTATCAATAA
AATTTCTAATTCCTAAAACCAAAATCCAGTGACCTGCAGAAAGGCGCGCCAAAGAATTCTTTGGCTGACC
ATGATTACGAATTCGTAATCATGGTCATAGCTGTTTCCTGTGTGAAATTGTTATCCGCTCACAATTCCAC
ACAACATACGAGCCGGAAGCATAAAGTGTAAAGCCTGGGGTGCCTAATGAGTGAGCTAACTCACATTAAT
TGCGTTGCGCTCACTGCCCGCTTTCCAGTCGGGAAACCTGTCGTGCCAGCTGCATTAATGAATCGGCCAA
CGCGCGGGGAGAGGCGGTTTGCGTATTGGCTAGAGCAGCTTGCCAATCCAGATCCCCCGAATTAATTCGG
CGTTAATTCAGTACATTAAAAACGTCCGCAATGTGTTATTAAGTTGTCTAAGCGTCAATTTGTTTACACC
ACAATATATCCTGCCACCAGCCAGCCAACAGCTCCCCGACCGGCAGCTCGGCACAAAATCACCACTCGAT
ACAGGCAGCCCATCAGTCCGGGACGGCGTCAGCGGGAGAGCCGTTGTAAGGCGGCAGACTTTGCTCATGT
TACCGATGCTATTCGGAAGAACGGCAACTAAGCTGCCGGGTTTGAAACACGGATGATCTCGCGGAGGGTA
GCATGTTGATTGTAACGATGACAGAGCGTTGCTGCCTGTGATCACCGCGGTTTCAAAATCGGCTCCGTCG
ATACTATGTTATACGCCAACTTTGAAAACAACTTTGAAAAAGCTGTTTTCTGGTATTTAAGGTTTTAGAA
TGCAAGGAACAGTGAATTGGAGTTCGTCTTGTTATAATTAGCTTCTTGGGGTATCTTTAAATACTGTAGA
AAAGAGGAAGGAAATAATAAATGGCTAAAATGAGAATATCACCGGAATTGAAAAAACTGATCGAAAAATA
CCGCTGCGTAAAAGATACGGAAGGAATGTCTCCTGCTAAGGTATATAAGCTGGTGGGAGAAAATGAAAAC
CTATATTTAAAAATGACGGACAGCCGGTATAAAGGGACCACCTATGATGTGGAACGGGAAAAGGACATGA
TGCTATGGCTGGAAGGAAAGCTGCCTGTTCCAAAGGTCCTGCACTTTGAACGGCATGATGGCTGGAGCAA
TCTGCTCATGAGTGAGGCCGATGGCGTCCTTTGCTCGGAAGAGTATGAAGATGAACAAAGCCCTGAAAAG
ATTATCGAGCTGTATGCGGAGTGCATCAGGCTCTTTCACTCCATCGACATATCGGATTGTCCCTATACGA
ATAGCTTAGACAGCCGCTTAGCCGAATTGGATTACTTACTGAATAACGATCTGGCCGATGTGGATTGCGA
AAACTGGGAAGAAGACACTCCATTTAAAGATCCGCGCGAGCTGTATGATTTTTTAAAGACGGAAAAGCCC
GAAGAGGAACTTGTCTTTTCCCACGGCGACCTGGGAGACAGCAACATCTTTGTGAAAGATGGCAAAGTAA
GTGGCTTTATTGATCTTGGGAGAAGCGGCAGGGCGGACAAGTGGTATGACATTGCCTTCTGCGTCCGGTC
GATCAGGGAGGATATCGGGGAAGAACAGTATGTCGAGCTATTTTTTGACTTACTGGGGATCAAGCCTGAT
TGGGAGAAAATAAAATATTATATTTTACTGGATGAATTGTTTTAGTACCTAGAATGCATGACCAAAATCC
CTTAACGTGAGTTTTCGTTCCACTGAGCGTCAGACCCCGTAGAAAAGATCAAAGGATCTTCTTGAGATCC
TTTTTTTCTGCGCGTAATCTGCTGCTTGCAAACAAAAAAACCACCGCTACCAGCGGTGGTTTGTTTGCCG
GATCAAGAGCTACCAACTCTTTTTCCGAAGGTAACTGGCTTCAGCAGAGCGCAGATACCAAATACTGTCC
TTCTAGTGTAGCCGTAGTTAGGCCACCACTTCAAGAACTCTGTAGCACCGCCTACATACCTCGCTCTGCT
AATCCTGTTACCAGTGGCTGCTGCCAGTGGCGATAAGTCGTGTCTTACCGGGTTGGACTCAAGACGATAG
TTACCGGATAAGGCGCAGCGGTCGGGCTGAACGGGGGGTTCGTGCACACAGCCCAGCTTGGAGCGAACGA
CCTACACCGAACTGAGATACCTACAGCGTGAGCTATGAGAAAGCGCCACGCTTCCCGAAGGGAGAAAGGC
GGACAGGTATCCGGTAAGCGGCAGGGTCGGAACAGGAGAGCGCACGAGGGAGCTTCCAGGGGGAAACGCC
TGGTATCTTTATAGTCCTGTCGGGTTTCGCCACCTCTGACTTGAGCGTCGATTTTTGTGATGCTCGTCAG
GGGGGCGGAGCCTATGGAAAAACGCCAGCAACGCGGCCTTTTTACGGTTCCTGGCCTTTTGCTGGCCTTT
TGCTCACATGTTCTTTCCTGCGTTATCCCCTGATTCTGTGGATAACCGTATTACCGCCTTTGAGTGAGCT
GATACCGCTCGCCGCAGCCGAACGACCGAGCGCAGCGAGTCAGTGAGCGAGGAAGCGGAAGAGCGCCTGA
TGCGGTATTTTCTCCTTACGCATCTGTGCGGTATTTCACACCGCATATGGTGCACTCTCAGTACAATCTG
CTCTGATGCCGCATAGTTAAGCCAGTATACACTCCGCTATCGCTACGTGACTGGGTCATGGCTGCGCCCC
GACACCCGCCAACACCCGCTGACGCGCCCTGACGGGCTTGTCTGCTCCCGGCATCCGCTTACAGACAAGC
TGTGACCGTCTCCGGGAGCTGCATGTGTCAGAGGTTTTCACCGTCATCACCGAAACGCGCGAGGCAGGGT
GCCTTGATGTGGGCGCCGGCGGTCGAGTGGCGACGGCGCGGCTTGTCCGCGCCCTGGTAGATTGCCTGGC
CGTAGGCCAGCCATTTTTGAGCGGCCAGCGGCCGCGATAGGCCGACGCGAAGCGGCGGGGCGTAGGGAGC
GCAGCGACCGAAGGGTAGGCGCTTTTTGCAGCTCTTCGGCTGTGCGCTGGCCAGACAGTTATGCACAGGC
CAGGCGGGTTTTAAGAGTTTTAATAAGTTTTAAAGAGTTTTAGGCGGAAAAATCGCCTTTTTTCTCTTTT
ATATCAGTCACTTACATGTGTGACCGGTTCCCAATGTACGGCTTTGGGTTCCCAATGTACGGGTTCCGGT
TCCCAATGTACGGCTTTGGGTTCCCAATGTACGTGCTATCCACAGGAAAGAGACCTTTTCGACCTTTTTC
CCCTGCTAGGGCAATTTGCCCTAGCATCTGCTCCGTACATTAGGAACCGGCGGATGCTTCGCCCTCGATC
AGGTTGCGGTAGCGCATGACTAGGATCGGGCCAGCCTGCCCCGCCTCCTCCTTCAAATCGTACTCCGGCA
GGTCATTTGACCCGATCAGCTTGCGCACGGTGAAACAGAACTTCTTGAACTCTCCGGCGCTGCCACTGCG
TTCGTAGATCGTCTTGAACAACCATCTGGCTTCTGCCTTGCCTGCGGCGCGGCGTGCCAGGCGGTAGAGA
AAACGGCCGATGCCGGGATCGATCAAAAAGTAATCGGGGTGAACCGTCAGCACGTCCGGGTTCTTGCCTT
CTGTGATCTCGCGGTACATCCAATCAGCTAGCTCGATCTCGATGTACTCCGGCCGCCCGGTTTCGCTCTT
TACGATCTTGTAGCGGCTAATCAAGGCTTCACCCTCGGATACCGTCACCAGGCGGCCGTTCTTGGCCTTC
TTCGTACGCTGCATGGCAACGTGCGTGGTGTTTAACCGAATGCAGGTTTCTACCAGGTCGTCTTTCTGCT
TTCCGCCATCGGCTCGCCGGCAGAACTTGAGTACGTCCGCAACGTGTGGACGGAACACGCGGCCGGGCTT
GTCTCCCTTCCCTTCCCGGTATCGGTTCATGGATTCGGTTAGATGGGAAACCGCCATCAGTACCAGGTCG
TAATCCCACACACTGGCCATGCCGGCCGGCCCTGCGGAAACCTCTACGTGCCCGTCTGGAAGCTCGTAGC
GGATCACCTCGCCAGCTCGTCGGTCACGCTTCGACAGACGGAAAACGGCCACGTCCATGATGCTGCGACT
ATCGCGGGTGCCCACGTCATAGAGCATCGGAACGAAAAAATCTGGTTGCTCGTCGCCCTTGGGCGGCTTC
CTAATCGACGGCGCACCGGCTGCCGGCGGTTGCCGGGATTCTTTGCGGATTCGATCAGCGGCCGCTTGCC
ACGATTCACCGGGGCGTGCTTCTGCCTCGATGCGTTGCCGCTGGGCGGCCTGCGCGGCCTTCAACTTCTC
CACCAGGTCATCACCCAGCGCCGCGCCGATTTGTACCGGGCCGGATGGTTTGCGACCGCTCACGCCGATT
CCTCGGGCTTGGGGGTTCCAGTGCCATTGCAGGGCCGGCAGGCAACCCAGCCGCTTACGCCTGGCCAACC
GCCCGTTCCTCCACACATGGGGCATTCCACGGCGTCGGTGCCTGGTTGTTCTTGATTTTCCATGCCGCCT
CCTTTAGCCGCTAAAATTCATCTACTCATTTATTCATTTGCTCATTTACTCTGGTAGCTGCGCGATGTAT
TCAGATAGCAGCTCGGTAATGGTCTTGCCTTGGCGTACCGCGTACATCTTCAGCTTGGTGTGATCCTCCG
CCGGCAACTGAAAGTTGACCCGCTTCATGGCTGGCGTGTCTGCCAGGCTGGCCAACGTTGCAGCCTTGCT
GCTGCGTGCGCTCGGACGGCCGGCACTTAGCGTGTTTGTGCTTTTGCTCATTTTCTCTTTACCTCATTAA
CTCAAATGAGTTTTGATTTAATTTCAGCGGCCAGCGCCTGGACCTCGCGGGCAGCGTCGCCCTCGGGTTC
TGATTCAAGAACGGTTGTGCCGGCGGCGGCAGTGCCTGGGTAGCTCACGCGCTGCGTGATACGGGACTCA
AGAATGGGCAGCTCGTACCCGGCCAGCGCCTCGGCAACCTCACCGCCGATGCGCGTGCCTTTGATCGCCC
GCGACACGACAAAGGCCGCTTGTAGCCTTCCATCCGTGACCTCAATGCGCTGCTTAACCAGCTCCACCAG
GTCGGCGGTGGCCCATATGTCGTAAGGGCTTGGCTGCACCGGAATCAGCACGAAGTCGGCTGCCTTGATC
GCGGACACAGCCAAGTCCGCCGCCTGGGGCGCTCCGTCGATCACTACGAAGTCGCGCCGGCCGATGGCCT
TCACGTCGCGGTCAATCGTCGGGCGGTCGATGCCGACAACGGTTAGCGGTTGATCTTCCCGCACGGCCGC
CCAATCGCGGGCACTGCCCTGGGGATCGGAATCGACTAACAGAACATCGGCCCCGGCGAGTTGCAGGGCG
CGGGCTAGATGGGTTGCGATGGTCGTCTTGCCTGACCCGCCTTTCTGGTTAAGTACAGCGATAACCTTCA
TGCGTTCCCCTTGCGTATTTGTTTATTTACTCATCGCATCATATACGCAGCGACCGCATGACGCAAGCTG
TTTTACTCAAATACACATCACCTTTTTAGACGGCGGCGCTCGGTTTCTTCAGCGGCCAAGCTGGCCGGCC
AGGCCGCCAGCTTGGCATCAGACAAACCGGCCAGGATTTCATGCAGCCGCACGGTTGAGACGTGCGCGGG
CGGCTCGAACACGTACCCGGCCGCGATCATCTCCGCCTCGATCTCTTCGGTAATGAAAAACGGTTCGTCC
TGGCCGTCCTGGTGCGGTTTCATGCTTGTTCCTCTTGGCGTTCATTCTCGGCGGCCGCCAGGGCGTCGGC
CTCGGTCAATGCGTCCTCACGGAAGGCACCGCGCCGCCTGGCCTCGGTGGGCGTCACTTCCTCGCTGCGC
TCAAGTGCGCGGTACAGGGTCGAGCGATGCACGCCAAGCAGTGCAGCCGCCTCTTTCACGGTGCGGCCTT
CCTGGTCGATCAGCTCGCGGGCGTGCGCGATCTGTGCCGGGGTGAGGGTAGGGCGGGGGCCAAACTTCAC
GCCTCGGGCCTTGGCGGCCTCGCGCCCGCTCCGGGTGCGGTCGATGATTAGGGAACGCTCGAACTCGGCA
ATGCCGGCGAACACGGTCAACACCATGCGGCCGGCCGGCGTGGTGGTGTCGGCCCACGGCTCTGCCAGGC
TACGCAGGCCCGCGCCGGCCTCCTGGATGCGCTCGGCAATGTCCAGTAGGTCGCGGGTGCTGCGGGCCAG
GCGGTCTAGCCTGGTCACTGTCACAACGTCGCCAGGGCGTAGGTGGTCAAGCATCCTGGCCAGCTCCGGG
CGGTCGCGCCTGGTGCCGGTGATCTTCTCGGAAAACAGCTTGGTGCAGCCGGCCGCGTGCAGTTCGGCCC
GTTGGTTGGTCAAGTCCTGGTCGTCGGTGCTGACGCGGGCATAGCCCAGCAGGCCAGCGGCGGCGCTCTT
GTTCATGGCGTAATGTCTCCGGTTCTAGTCGCAAGTATTCTACTTTATGCGACTAAAACACGCGACAAGA
AAACGCCAGGAAAAGGGCAGGGCGGCAGCCTGTCGCGTAACTTAGGACTTGTGCGACATGTCGTTTTCAG
AAGACGGCTGCACTGAACGTCAGAAGCCGACTGCACTATAGCAGCGGAGGGGTTGGATCAAAGTACTTTG
ATCCCGAGGGGAACCCTGTGGTTGGCATGCACATACAAATGGACGAACGGATAAACCTTTTCACGCCCTT
TTAAATATCCGATTATTCTAATAAACGCTCTTTTCTCTTAGGTTTACCCGCCAATATATCCTGTCAAACA
CTGATAGTTTAAACTGAAGGCGGGAAACGACAATCTGATCCAAGCTCAAGCTGCTCTAGCATTCGCCATT
CAGGCTGCGCAACTGTTGGGAAGGGCGATCGGTGCGGGCCTCTTCGCTATTACGCCAGCTGGCGAAAGGG
GGATGTGCTGCAAGGCGATTAAGTTGGGTAACGCCAGGGTTTTCCCAGTCACGACGTTGTAAAACGACGG
CCAGTGCCAAGCTTGTTAGGCCTAAACCTGCAGGTCAACATGGTGGAGCACGACACACTTGTCTACTCCA
AAAATATCAAAGATACAGTCTCAGAAGACCAAAGGGCAATTGAGACTTTTCAACAAAGGGTAATATCCGG
AAACCTCCTCGGATTCCATTGCCCAGCTATCTGTCACTTTATTGTGAAGATAGTGGAAAAGGAAGGTGGC
TCCTACAAATGCCATCATTGCGATAAAGGAAAGGCCATCGTTGAAGATGCCTCTGCCGACAGTGGTCCCA
AAGATGGACCCCCACCCACGAGGAGCATCGTGGAAAAAGAAGACGTTCCAACCACGTCTTCAAAGCAAGT
GGATTGATGTGATAACATGGTGGAGCACGACACACTTGTCTACTCCAAAAATATCAAAGATACAGTCTCA
GAAGACCAAAGGGCAATTGAGACTTTTCAACAAAGGGTAATATCCGGAAACCTCCTCGGATTCCATTGCC
CAGCTATCTGTCACTTTATTGTGAAGATAGTGGAAAAGGAAGGTGGCTCCTACAAATGCCATCATTGCGA
TAAAGGAAAGGCCATCGTTGAAGATGCCTCTGCCGACAGTGGTCCCAAAGATGGACCCCCACCCACGAGG
AGCATCGTGGAAAAAGAAGACGTTCCAACCACGTCTTCAAAGCAAGTGGATTGATGTGATATCTCCACTG
ACGTAAGGGATGACGCACAATCCCACTATCCTTCGCAAGACCCTTCCTCTATATAAGGAAGTTCATTTCA
TTTGGAGAGGACCGGTT
Features (pLannotate 1.2.2; 18 found; start..end, strand, type, name):
    255..3662    +  CDS            POL2_CPSMV: Experimental evidence at protein level: Swiss-Prot protein existence level 1. [Small capsid protein C-terminus part]: Acts as a suppressor of RNA-mediated gene silencing, also known as post-transcriptional gene silencing (PTGS), a mechanism of plant viral defense that limits the accumulation of viral RNAs. From Cowpea severe mosaic virus (strain DG) (CPSMV).
   4211..4370    +  polyA_signal   CaMV poly(A) signal (fragment): cauliflower mosaic virus polyadenylation signal
   4456..4478    -  protein_bind   lac operator (fragment): The lac repressor binds to the lac operator to inhibit transcription in E. coli. This inhibition can be relieved by adding lactose or isopropyl-β-D-thiogalactopyranoside (IPTG). lac repressor encoded by lacI
   4482..4512    -  promoter       lac promoter: promoter for the E. coli lac operon
   4527..4548    -  protein_bind   CAP binding site: CAP binding activates transcription in the presence of cAMP. E. coli catabolite activator protein
   4561..4649    -  CDS            lacI (fragment): lac repressor; lacI; The lac repressor binds to the lac operator to inhibit transcription in E. coli. This inhibition can be relieved by adding lactose or isopropyl-β-D-thiogalactopyranoside (IPTG).
   4752..4776    -  misc_feature   LB T-DNA repeat: left border repeat from nopaline C58 T-DNA
   5201..5995    +  CDS            KanR: aminoglycoside phosphotransferase; aphA-3; confers resistance to kanamycin
   6082..6670    +  rep_origin     ori: high-copy-number ColE1/pMB1/pBR322/pUC origin of replication
   6856..6996    -  misc_feature   bom: basis of mobility region from pBR322
   7098..7137    -  CDS            rop (fragment): Rop protein, which maintains plasmids at low copy number; rop
   7340..7534    -  rep_origin     pVS1 oriV: origin of replication for the Pseudomonas plasmid pVS1 (Heeb et al., 2000)
   7600..8673    -  CDS            pVS1 RepA: replication protein from the Pseudomonas plasmid pVS1 (Heeb et al., 2000)
   9102..9731    -  CDS            pVS1 StaA: stability protein from the Pseudomonas plasmid pVS1 (Heeb et al., 2000)
  10291..10692   -  CDS            Y4CG_SINFN (fragment): Protein inferred from homology: Swiss-Prot protein existence level 3. From Sinorhizobium fredii (strain NBRC 101917 / NGR234).
  11032..11056   -  misc_feature   RB T-DNA repeat: right border repeat from nopaline C58 T-DNA
  11122..11276   -  CDS            lacZα (fragment): LacZα fragment of β-galactosidase; lacZ fragment
  11381..12052   +  promoter       CaMV 35S promoter (enhanced): cauliflower mosaic virus 35S promoter with a duplicated enhancer region
