[The description below was written by a language model from this plasmid's Addgene catalogue record and pLannotate feature annotations shown in this document.]
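Description:
FZ-NbPDS is a plant expression binary plasmid built on pAIDE, a pCambia1300 derivative, and carries an infectious-clone-style cDNA of cowpea severe mosaic virus (CPSMV) RNA2. The backbone has the usual binary-vector arrangement: a high-copy ColE1/pUC-type origin with the bom mobilisation region for propagation in E. coli, the pVS1 oriV with its RepA replication and StaA stability genes for maintenance in Agrobacterium, and an aphA-3 kanamycin resistance gene for bacterial selection. Nopaline-type left and right T-DNA border repeats flank the viral cassette. No plant selectable marker is annotated within the T-DNA, which fits delivery by transient agroinfiltration rather than stable transformation, although the record does not say this explicitly. Residual lac promoter/operator, lacI and lacZα fragments are leftovers from the parental cloning region.

The payload is driven by the CaMV 35S promoter with a duplicated enhancer and terminated by a CaMV polyadenylation signal, so that transcription in plant cells launches the viral RNA. The annotated reading frame corresponds to the CPSMV RNA2 polyprotein, which is cleaved into the movement protein (MP) and the large and small coat proteins. The cDNA has been modified so that foreign sequence can be inserted between MP and the large coat protein (L-CP), with the protease processing site at that junction duplicated so that flanking viral proteins can still be released. Here the site holds a fragment of NbPDS, presumably the Nicotiana benthamiana phytoene desaturase gene, whose silencing is widely used as a visible photobleaching marker. The associated work describes CPSMV-based virus-induced gene silencing and foreign protein expression in soybean. Because CPSMV has a bipartite genome, infection would also require RNA1, which this plasmid does not supply.
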