Addgene plasmid #184268: FZ-NbPDS
Purpose: pAIDE containing a full-length CPSMV RNA2 cDNA modified to accomodate an NbPDS fragment.
Depositing lab: Feng Qu. Depositing organization: Ohio State University. Publication: A cowpea severe mosaic virus-based vector simplifies virus-induced gene silencing and foreign protein expression in soybean. Zaulda FA, Yang SH, Han J, Mlotshwa S, Dorrance A, Qu F. Plant Methods. 2022 Oct 28;18(1):116. doi: 10.1186/s13007-022-00950-7. PubMed 36307846.
Backbone
  Vector backbone: pAIDE (a pCambia1300 drivative)
  Backbone manufacturer: Qu lab
  Backbone size w/o insert (bp): 7872
  Total vector size (bp): 12030
  Vector type: Plant Expression
Growth in bacteria
  Bacterial resistance: Kanamycin, 50 μg/mL
  Growth temperature: 37°C
  Growth strain: DH5alpha
  Copy number: High Copy
Gene/Insert
  Gene/Insert name: CPSMV RNA2 cDNA, modified to permit foreign gene insertion between MP and L-CP
  Species: Cowpea severe mosaic virus
  Insert size (bp): 4158
  Mutation: The protease processing site between MP and L-CP duplicated.
  GenBank ID: NC_003544.1
  Promoter: CaMV 35S with duplicated enhancer
  Cloning method: Gibson Cloning
  Sequencing primers: 5′ GAAACGACAATCTGATCCAAGCTCAA; 3′ GAGTTAGCTCACTCATTAGGCAC
Terms and licenses: Academic/Nonprofit Terms; Industry Terms: Not Available to Industry
Depositor comments: Please visit https://www.researchsquare.com/article/rs-1463088/v1 for preprint.
How to cite: FZ-NbPDS was a gift from Feng Qu (Addgene plasmid # 184268 ; http://n2t.net/addgene:184268 ; RRID:Addgene_184268)
